Addgene plasmid #81117: pGEX-4T-1-Skp2 WT
Purpose: bacterial expression plasmid of Skp2
Depositing lab: Sung Hee Baek. Depositing organization: Seoul National University. Publication: AMPK-SKP2-CARM1 signalling cascade in transcriptional regulation of autophagy. Shin HR, Kim H, Oh S, Lee JG, Kee M, Ko HJ, Kweon MN, Won KJ, Baek SH. Nature. 2016 Jun 15. doi: 10.1038/nature18014. PubMed 27309807.
Backbone
  Vector backbone: pGEX-4T-1
  Backbone manufacturer: Amersham
  Backbone size w/o insert (bp): 4969
  Vector type: Bacterial Expression
Growth in bacteria
  Bacterial resistance: Ampicillin, 100 μg/mL
  Growth temperature: 37°C
  Growth strain: DH5alpha
  Copy number: High Copy
Gene/Insert
  Gene/Insert name: SKP2 (alt name: FBXL1)
  Species: H. sapiens (human)
  Entrez Gene: SKP2 (a.k.a. FBL1, FBXL1, FLB1, p45)
  Promoter: tac
  Tag / fusion protein: GST (N terminal on backbone)
  Cloning method: Restriction Enzyme; 5′ cloning site EcoRI (not destroyed); 3′ cloning site SalI (not destroyed)
  Sequencing primers: 5′ pGEX5'; 3′ pGEX3'
Terms and licenses: Academic/Nonprofit Terms; Industry Terms: Not Available to Industry
How to cite: pGEX-4T-1-Skp2 WT was a gift from Sung Hee Baek (Addgene plasmid # 81117 ; http://n2t.net/addgene:81117 ; RRID:Addgene_81117)
