[The description below was written by a language model from this plasmid's Addgene catalogue record.]
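Description:
pGEX-4T-1-Skp2 WT is a bacterial expression plasmid built on the pGEX-4T-1 backbone (about 5 kb without insert), designed to produce human SKP2 (also known as FBXL1 or p45) as a glutathione S-transferase fusion protein in E. coli. It is maintained as a high-copy plasmid under ampicillin selection. No feature table accompanies the record, so the origin of replication and other backbone elements are not itemised. The pGEX series generally carries a pBR322-type origin and a lacI repressor gene that keeps expression off until induction.

The wild-type SKP2 coding sequence was inserted between the EcoRI and SalI sites of the polylinker, and both sites remain intact. This places it in frame downstream of the backbone-encoded GST, which forms an N-terminal tag. Transcription is driven by the tac promoter, a strong hybrid trp/lac promoter that is inducible with IPTG. The GST moiety allows the fusion protein to be captured on glutathione resin, and pGEX-4T vectors typically encode a thrombin cleavage site between GST and the cloned protein, so the tag can be removed if desired.

SKP2 is the F-box substrate-recognition subunit of an SCF ubiquitin ligase complex. The record states the purpose only as bacterial expression of Skp2, and the associated study concerns an AMPK–SKP2–CARM1 signalling pathway in the transcriptional control of autophagy. Recombinant GST-SKP2 of this kind is commonly used for pull-down binding assays and as a substrate or component in in vitro kinase or ubiquitination reactions, though the specific application is not given. The "WT" designation suggests it serves as the wild-type reference alongside mutant versions.
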