>Addgene plasmid #81117 | pGEX-4T-1-Skp2 WT | addgene partial sequence | sequence record 158731 | pGEX5 5'-GGGCTGGCAAGCCACGTTTGGTG-3'
CGCGTGGATCCCCGGAATTCCACAGGAAGCACCTCCAGGAGATTCCAGACCTGAGTAGCAACGTTGCCAC
CAGCTTCACGTGGGGATGGGATTCCAGCAAGACTTCTGAACTGCTGTCAGGCATGGGGGTCTCCGCCCTG
GAGAAAGAGGAGCCCGACAGTGAGAACATCCCCCAGGAACTGCTCTCAAACCTGGGCCACCCGGAGAGCC
CCCCACGGAAACGGCTGAAGAGCAAAGGGAGTGACAAAGACTTTGTGATTGTCCGCAGGCCTAAGCTAAA
TCGAGAGAACTTTCCAGGTGTTTCATGGGACTCCCTTCCGGATGAGCTGCTCTTGGGAATCTTTTCCTGT
CTGTGCCTCCCTGAGCTGCTAAAGGTCTCTGGTGTTTGTAAGAGGTGGTATCGCCTAGCGTCTGATGAGT
CTCTATGGCAGACCTTAGACCTCACAGGTAAAAATCTGCACCCGGATGTGACTGGTCGGTTGCTGTCTCA
AGGGGTGATTGCCTTCCGCTGCCCACGATCATTTATGGACCAACCATTGGCTGAACATTTCAGCCCTTTT
CGTGTACAGCACATGGACCTATCGAACTCAGTTATAGAAGTGTCCACCCTCCACGGCATACTGTCTCAGT
GTTCCAAGTTGCAGAATCTAAGCCTGGAAGGCCTGCGGCTTTCGGATCCCATTGTCAATACTCTCGCAAA
AAACTCAAATTTAGTGCGACTTAACCTTTCTGGGTGTTCTGGATTCTCTGAATTTGCCCTGCAGACTTTG
CTAAGCAGCTGTTCCAGACTGGATGAGCTGAACCTCTC
