>Addgene plasmid #81117 | pGEX-4T-1-Skp2 WT | addgene partial sequence | sequence record 158732 | pGEX3 5'-CCGGGAGCTGCATGTGTCAGAGG-3'
ACGCGCGAGGCAGATCGTCAGTCAGTCACGATGCGGCCGCTCGAGTCGACTTATTGTTTTAAAACAAGTC
TATAAAAGTAGAAATCACATACAAAAATACAGATTACTCTGACATGTTGGCAAAATAGCTTATGGCTGGA
CTTGAGTTTGGAAGTTCTGTATGTTTGAGGGCATCCGATGTCAGAGTCCAACCGGATCCTAACCCCAGCT
CTTGTCACTAATAGTAAAGTTTCAGGTATTATATCATAGCACCGACTGAGTGATAGGTGTTGGAGGTAGT
TGAGCTGGAAAAATTCCTGAAAGCA
